Addgene plasmid #157940: pCAG R2pH-LAMP1-3xFLAG
Purpose: expresses ratiometric sensor of lysosomal lumenal pH
Depositing lab: Massimiliano Stagi. Depositing organization: University of Liverpool. Publication: Live imaging of intra-lysosome pH in cell lines and primary neuronal culture using a novel genetically encoded biosensor. Ponsford AH, Ryan TA, Raimondi A, Cocucci E, Wycislo SA, Frohlich F, Swan LE, Stagi M. Autophagy. 2020 Jun 9:1-19. doi: 10.1080/15548627.2020.1771858. PubMed 32515674.
Backbone
  Vector backbone: pCAG
  Vector type: Mammalian Expression
Growth in bacteria
  Bacterial resistance: Ampicillin, 100 μg/mL
  Growth temperature: 37°C
  Growth strain: DH5alpha
  Copy number: High Copy
Gene/Insert
  Gene/Insert name: R2pH-LAMP1-3xFLAG
  Species: M. musculus (mouse)
  Insert size (bp): 2745
  GenBank ID: NM_001317353.1:229-1452
  Entrez Gene: Lamp1 (a.k.a. CD107a, LGP-120, LGP-A, Lamp-1, P2B, Perk)
  Promoter: Chick beta actin pomoter
  Tag / fusion protein: mCherry; pHluorin; 3XFLAG (C terminal on insert)
  Cloning method: Restriction Enzyme; 5′ cloning site EcoRI (not destroyed); 3′ cloning site EcoRI (not destroyed)
  Sequencing primers: 5′ GCAACGTGCTGGTTATTGTG; 3′ CCAGAAGTCAGATGCTCAAGGGGTTT
Terms and licenses: Academic/Nonprofit Terms; Industry Terms: Not Available to Industry
How to cite: pCAG R2pH-LAMP1-3xFLAG was a gift from Massimiliano Stagi (Addgene plasmid # 157940 ; http://n2t.net/addgene:157940 ; RRID:Addgene_157940)
