[The description below was written by a language model from this plasmid's Addgene catalogue record and pLannotate feature annotations shown in this document.]
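Description:
pCAG R2pH-LAMP1-3xFLAG is a mammalian expression plasmid of 8,265 nt, built on the pCAG backbone, that encodes a genetically encoded ratiometric sensor of the pH inside the lysosomal lumen. It is maintained in E. coli through a high-copy ColE1/pUC-type origin and selected with ampicillin via the β-lactamase gene and its own promoter. The backbone also carries an SV40 origin of replication with an adjacent SV40 poly(A) signal, plus lac promoter/operator and lacI remnants left over from earlier cloning vectors. No mammalian selection marker is annotated, which suits transient transfection.

Expression is driven by the composite CAG promoter: the CMV immediate-early enhancer, the chicken β-actin promoter and a chimeric chicken β-actin/rabbit β-globin intron, which together give strong, broadly active transcription. The transcript ends at a rabbit β-globin poly(A) signal. The short HBB fragments flagging the insert are most likely globin exon sequence belonging to this pCAG cassette rather than part of the sensor.

The 2,745 bp insert, cloned into an EcoRI site, encodes two tandem copies of mCherry followed by superecliptic pHluorin, then mouse Lamp1 and a C-terminal 3xFLAG epitope. The pHluorin and Lamp1 annotations overlap slightly, so the exact junction is not resolved by the table. Lamp1 is a lysosomal membrane protein, and placing the fluorescent proteins ahead of it should put them on the lumenal side. pHluorin fluorescence is quenched at acidic pH, whereas mCherry is comparatively acid-insensitive, so the green-to-red ratio reports lumenal pH independently of sensor abundance. The FLAG tag allows antibody detection or purification. The associated publication describes live imaging of intralysosomal pH in cell lines and primary neuronal cultures.
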