Features (pLannotate 1.2.2; 22 found; start..end, strand, type, name):
      1..380     +  enhancer       CMV enhancer: human cytomegalovirus immediate early enhancer
    382..657     +  promoter       chicken β-actin promoter: No description available
    658..1674    +  intron         chimeric intron: chimera between introns from chicken β-actin and rabbit β-globin
   1678..1791    +  CDS            HBB (fragment): HBB_COLGU - Experimental evidence at transcript level: Swiss-Prot protein existence level 2. Involved in oxygen transport from the lung to the various peripheral tissues. From Colobus guereza (Mantled guereza) (Eastern black-and-white colobus monkey).
   1813..2520    +  CDS            mCherry: mCherry is a basic (constitutively fluorescent) red fluorescent protein published in 2004, derived from Discosoma sp.. It is reported to be a very rapidly-maturing monomer with low acid sensitivity.
   2533..3240    +  CDS            mCherry: mCherry is a basic (constitutively fluorescent) red fluorescent protein published in 2004, derived from Discosoma sp.. It is reported to be a very rapidly-maturing monomer with low acid sensitivity.
   3262..3975    +  CDS            superecliptic pHluorin: pH-sensitive mutant of green fluorescent protein (Ng et al., 2002) excited strongly by blue light at neutral pH but minimally fluorescent at acidic pH
   3892..5130    +  CDS            Lamp1: LAMP1_MOUSE - Also known as Lamp-1. Experimental evidence at protein level: Swiss-Prot protein existence level 1. Presents carbohydrate ligands to selectins. Also implicated in tumor cell metastasis. From Mus musculus (Mouse).
   5131..5196    +  CDS            3xFLAG: three tandem FLAG® epitope tags, followed by an enterokinase cleavage site
   5200..5277    +  CDS            HBB (fragment): HBB_PONPY - Experimental evidence at transcript level: Swiss-Prot protein existence level 2. Involved in oxygen transport from the lung to the various peripheral tissues. From Pongo pygmaeus (Bornean orangutan).
   5348..5403    +  polyA_signal   β-globin poly(A) signal: rabbit β-globin polyadenylation signal (Gil and Proudfoot, 1987)
   5788..5804    -  protein_bind   lac operator: The lac repressor binds to the lac operator to inhibit transcription in E. coli. This inhibition can be relieved by adding lactose or isopropyl-β-D-thiogalactopyranoside (IPTG). lac repressor encoded by lacI
   5812..5842    -  promoter       lac promoter: promoter for the E. coli lac operon
   5857..5878    -  protein_bind   CAP binding site: CAP binding activates transcription in the presence of cAMP. E. coli catabolite activator protein
   5891..5930    -  CDS            lacI (fragment): lac repressor; lacI; The lac repressor binds to the lac operator to inhibit transcription in E. coli. This inhibition can be relieved by adding lactose or isopropyl-β-D-thiogalactopyranoside (IPTG).
   5937..5959    +  promoter       SV40 promoter (fragment): SV40 enhancer and early promoter
   5983..6118    +  rep_origin     SV40 ori: SV40 origin of replication
   6138..6272    +  polyA_signal   SV40 poly(A) signal: SV40 polyadenylation signal
   6274..6328    -  CDS            lacI (fragment): lac repressor; lacI; The lac repressor binds to the lac operator to inhibit transcription in E. coli. This inhibition can be relieved by adding lactose or isopropyl-β-D-thiogalactopyranoside (IPTG).
   6511..7099    -  rep_origin     ori: high-copy-number ColE1/pMB1/pBR322/pUC origin of replication
   7270..8130    -  CDS            AmpR: β-lactamase; bla; confers resistance to ampicillin, carbenicillin, and related antibiotics
   8131..8235    -  promoter       AmpR promoter: bla
>Addgene plasmid #157940 | pCAG R2pH-LAMP1-3xFLAG | addgene full sequence | sequence record 315065 | Addgene NGS Result
GACATTGATTATTGACTAGTTATTAATAGTAATCAATTACGGGGTCATTAGTTCATAGCCCATATATGGA
GTTCCGCGTTACATAACTTACGGTAAATGGCCCGCCTGGCTGACCGCCCAACGACCCCCGCCCATTGACG
TCAATAATGACGTATGTTCCCATAGTAACGCCAATAGGGACTTTCCATTGACGTCAATGGGTGGAGTATT
TACGGTAAACTGCCCACTTGGCAGTACATCAAGTGTATCATATGCCAAGTACGCCCCCTATTGACGTCAA
TGACGGTAAATGGCCCGCCTGGCATTATGCCCAGTACATGACCTTATGGGACTTTCCTACTTGGCAGTAC
ATCTACGTATTAGTCATCGCTATTACCATGGTCGAGGTGAGCCCCACGTTCTGCTTCACTCTCCCCATCT
CCCCCCCCTCCCCACCCCCAATTTTGTATTTATTTATTTTTTAATTATTTTGTGCAGCGATGGGGGCGGG
GGGGGGGGGGGGGCGCGCCAGGCGGGGCGGGGCGGGGCGAGGGGCGGGGCGGGGCGAGGCGGAGAGGTGC
GGCGGCAGCCAATCAGAGCGGCGCGCTCCGAAAGTTTCCTTTTATGGCGAGGCGGCGGCGGCGGCGGCCC
TATAAAAAGCGAAGCGCGCGGCGGGCGGGAGTCGCTGCGCGCTGCCTTCGCCCCGTGCCCCGCTCCGCCG
CCGCCTCGCGCCGCCCGCCCCGGCTCTGACTGACCGCGTTACTCCCACAGGTGAGCGGGCGGGACGGCCC
TTCTCCTCCGGGCTGTAATTAGCGCTTGGTTTAATGACGGCTTGTTTCTTTTCTGTGGCTGCGTGAAAGC
CTTGAGGGGCTCCGGGAGGGCCCTTTGTGCGGGGGGAGCGGCTCGGGGGGTGCGTGCGTGTGTGTGTGCG
TGGGGAGCGCCGCGTGCGGCTCCGCGCTGCCCGGCGGCTGTGAGCGCTGCGGGCGCGGCGCGGGGCTTTG
TGCGCTCCGCAGTGTGCGCGAGGGGAGCGCGGCCGGGGGCGGTGCCCCGCGGTGCGGGGGGGGCTGCGAG
GGGAACAAAGGCTGCGTGCGGGGTGTGTGCGTGGGGGGGTGAGCAGGGGGTGTGGGCGCGTCGGTCGGGC
TGCAACCCCCCCTGCACCCCCCTCCCCGAGTTGCTGAGCACGGCCCGGCTTCGGGTGCGGGGCTCCGTAC
GGGGCGTGGCGCGGGGCTCGCCGTGCCGGGCGGGGGGTGGCGGCAGGTGGGGGTGCCGGGCGGGGCGGGG
CCGCCTCGGGCCGGGGAGGGCTCGGGGGAGGGGCGCGGCGGCCCCCGGAGCGCCGGCGGCTGTCGAGGCG
CGGCGAGCCGCAGCCATTGCCTTTTATGGTAATCGTGCGAGAGGGCGCAGGGACTTCCTTTGTCCCAAAT
CTGTGCGGAGCCGAAATCTGGGAGGCGCCGCCGCACCCCCTCTAGCGGGCGCGGGGCGAAGCGGTGCGGC
GCCGGCAGGAAGGAAATGGGCGGGGAGGGCCTTCGTGCGTCGCCGCGCCGCCGTCCCCTTCTCCCTCTCC
AGCCTCGGGGCTGTCCGCGGGGGGACGGCTGCCTTCGGGGGGGACGGGGCAGGGCGGGGTTCGGCTTCTG
GCGTGTGACCGGCGGCTCTAGAGCCTCTGCTAACCATGTTCATGCCTTCTTCTTTTTCCTACAGCTCCTG
GGCAACGTGCTGGTTATTGTGCTGTCTCATCATTTTGGCAAAGAATTCACCATGGCGGCCCCCGGCGCCC
GGCGGCCGCTGCTCCTGCTGCTGCTGGCAGGCCTTGCACATGGCGCCTCAGCAGCTAGCGGTATGGTGAG
CAAGGGCGAGGAGGATAACATGGCCATCATCAAGGAGTTCATGCGCTTCAAGGTGCACATGGAGGGCTCC
GTGAACGGCCACGAGTTCGAGATCGAGGGCGAGGGCGAGGGCCGCCCCTACGAGGGCACCCAGACCGCCA
AGCTGAAGGTGACCAAGGGTGGCCCCCTGCCCTTCGCCTGGGACATCCTGTCCCCTCAGTTCATGTACGG
CTCCAAGGCCTACGTGAAGCACCCCGCCGACATCCCCGACTACTTGAAGCTGTCCTTCCCCGAGGGCTTC
AAGTGGGAGCGCGTGATGAACTTCGAGGACGGCGGCGTGGTGACCGTGACCCAGGACTCCTCCCTGCAGG
ACGGCGAGTTCATCTACAAGGTGAAGCTGCGCGGCACCAACTTCCCCTCCGACGGCCCCGTAATGCAGAA
GAAGACCATGGGCTGGGAGGCCTCCTCCGAGCGGATGTACCCCGAGGACGGCGCCCTGAAGGGCGAGATC
AAGCAGAGGCTGAAGCTGAAGGACGGCGGCCACTACGACGCTGAGGTCAAGACCACCTACAAGGCCAAGA
AGCCCGTGCAGCTGCCCGGCGCCTACAACGTCAACATCAAGTTGGACATCACCTCCCACAACGAGGACTA
CACCATCGTGGAACAGTACGAACGCGCCGAGGGCCGCCACTCCACCGGCGGCATGGACGAGCTGTACAAG
GGAGCTAGCGGTATGGTGAGCAAGGGCGAGGAGGATAACATGGCCATCATCAAGGAGTTCATGCGCTTCA
AGGTGCACATGGAGGGCTCCGTGAACGGCCACGAGTTCGAGATCGAGGGCGAGGGCGAGGGCCGCCCCTA
CGAGGGCACCCAGACCGCCAAGCTGAAGGTGACCAAGGGTGGCCCCCTGCCCTTCGCCTGGGACATCCTG
TCCCCTCAGTTCATGTACGGCTCCAAGGCCTACGTGAAGCACCCCGCCGACATCCCCGACTACTTGAAGC
TGTCCTTCCCCGAGGGCTTCAAGTGGGAGCGCGTGATGAACTTCGAGGACGGCGGCGTGGTGACCGTGAC
CCAGGACTCCTCCCTGCAGGACGGCGAGTTCATCTACAAGGTGAAGCTGCGCGGCACCAACTTCCCCTCC
GACGGCCCCGTAATGCAGAAGAAGACCATGGGCTGGGAGGCCTCCTCCGAGCGGATGTACCCCGAGGACG
GCGCCCTGAAGGGCGAGATCAAGCAGAGGCTGAAGCTGAAGGACGGCGGCCACTACGACGCTGAGGTCAA
GACCACCTACAAGGCCAAGAAGCCCGTGCAGCTGCCCGGCGCCTACAACGTCAACATCAAGTTGGACATC
ACCTCCCACAACGAGGACTACACCATCGTGGAACAGTACGAACGCGCCGAGGGCCGCCACTCCACCGGCG
GCATGGACGAGCTGTACAAGGGAGCTAGCGGGGGGCCCGGGATGAGTAAAGGAGAAGAACTTTTCACTGG
AGTTGTCCCAATTCTTGTTGAATTAGATGGTGATGTTAATGGGCACAAATTTTCTGTCAGTGGAGAGGGT
GAAGGTGATGCAACATACGGAAAACTTACCCTTAAATTTATTTGCACTACTGGAAAACTACCTGTTCCTT
GGCCAACACTTGTCACTACTTTAACTTATGGCGTTCAATGCTTTTCAAGATACCCAGATCATATGAAACG
GCATGACTTTTTCAAGAGTGCCATGCCCGAAGGTTATGTACAGGAAAGAACTATATTTTTCAAAGATGAC
GGGAACTACAAGACACGTGCTGAAGTCAAGTTTGAAGGTGATACCCTTGTTAATAGAATCGAGTTAAAAG
GTATTGATTTTAAAGAAGATGGAAACATTCTTGGACACAAATTGGAATACAACTATAACGATCACCAGGT
GTACATCATGGCAGACAAACAAAAGAATGGAATCAAAGCTAACTTCAAAATTAGACACAACATTGAAGAT
GGAGGCGTTCAACTAGCAGACCATTATCAACAAAATACTCCAATTGGCGATGGGCCCGTCCTTTTACCAG
ACAACCATTACCTGTTTACAACTTCTACTCTTTCGAAAGATCCCAACGAAAAGAGAGACCACATGGTCCT
TCTTGAGTTTGTAACAGCTGCTGGGATTACACATGGCATGGATGAACTATACAAACCCGGGGGGCTCTTT
GAGGTGAAAAACAATGGCACAACGTGTATAATGGCCAGCTTCTCTGCCTCCTTTCTGACCACCTACGAGA
CTGCGAATGGTTCTCAGATCGTGAACATTTCCCTGCCAGCCTCTGCAGAAGTACTGAAAAATGGCAGTTC
TTGTGGTAAAGAAAATGTTTCTGACCCCAGCCTCACAATTACTTTTGGAAGAGGATATTTACTGACACTC
AACTTCACAAAAAATACAACACGTTACAGTGTCCAGCATATGTATTTTACATATAACTTGTCAGATACAG
AACATTTTCCCAATGCCATCAGCAAAGAGATCTACACCATGGATTCCACAACTGACATCAAGGCAGACAT
CAACAAAGCATACCGGTGTGTCAGTGATATCCGGGTCTACATGAAGAATGTGACCGTTGTGCTCCGGGAT
GCCACTATCCAGGCCTACCTGTCGAGTGGCAACTTCAGCAAGGAAGAGACACACTGCACACAGGATGGAC
CTTCCCCAACCACTGGGCCACCCAGCCCCTCACCACCACTTGTGCCCACAAACCCCACTGTATCCAAGTA
CAATGTTACTGGTAACAACGGAACCTGCCTGCTGGCCTCTATGGCACTGCAACTGAATATCACCTACCTG
AAAAAGGACAACAAGACGGTGACCAGAGCGTTCAACATCAGCCCAAATGACACATCTAGTGGGAGTTGCG
GTATCAACTTGGTGACCCTGAAAGTGGAGAACAAGAACAGAGCCCTGGAATTGCAGTTTGGGATGAATGC
CAGCTCTAGCCTGTTTTTCCTGCAAGGAGTGCGCTTGAATATGACTCTTCCTGATGCCCTAGTGCCCACA
TTCAGCATCTCCAACCATTCACTGAAAGCTCTTCAGGCCACTGTGGGAAACTCATACAAGTGCAACACTG
AGGAACACATCTTTGTCAGCAAGATGCTCTCCCTCAATGTCTTCAGTGTGCAGGTCCAGGCTTTCAAGGT
GGACAGTGACAGGTTTGGGTCTGTGGAAGAGTGTGTTCAGGATGGTAACAACATGTTGATCCCCATTGCT
GTGGGCGGTGCCCTGGCAGGGCTGGTCCTCATCGTCCTCATTGCCTACCTCATTGGCAGGAAGAGGAGTC
ACGCCGGCTATCAGACCATCGACTACAAAGACCATGACGGTGATTATAAAGATCATGACATCGACTACAA
GGATGACGATGACAAGTAGGAATTCACTCCTCAGGTGCAGGCTGCCTATCAGAAGGTGGTGGCTGGTGTG
GCCAATGCCCTGGCTCACAAATACCACTGAGATCTTTTTCCCTCTGCCAAAAATTATGGGGACATCATGA
AGCCCCTTGAGCATCTGACTTCTGGCTAATAAAGGAAATTTATTTTCATTGCAATAGTGTGTTGGAATTT
TTTGTGTCTCTCACTCGGAAGGACATATGGGAGGGCAAATCATTTAAAACATCAGAATGAGTATTTGGTT
TAGAGTTTGGCAACATATGCCCATATGCTGGCTGCCATGAACAAAGGTTGGCTATAAAGAGGTCATCAGT
ATATGAAACAGCCCCCTGCTGTCCATTCCTTATTCCATAGAAAAGCCTTGACTTGAGGTTAGATTTTTTT
TATATTTTGTTTTGTGTTATTTTTTTCTTTAACATCCCTAAAATTTTCCTTACATGTTTTACTAGCCAGA
TTTTTCCTCCTCTCCTGACTACTCCCAGTCATAGCTGTCCCTCTTCTCTTATGGAGATCCCTCGACCTGC
AGCCCAAGCTTGGCGTAATCATGGTCATAGCTGTTTCCTGTGTGAAATTGTTATCCGCTCACAATTCCAC
ACAACATACGAGCCGGAAGCATAAAGTGTAAAGCCTGGGGTGCCTAATGAGTGAGCTAACTCACATTAAT
TGCGTTGCGCTCACTGCCCGCTTTCCAGTCGGGAAACCTGTCGTGCCAGCGGATCCGCATCTCAATTAGT
CAGCAACCATAGTCCCGCCCCTAACTCCGCCCATCCCGCCCCTAACTCCGCCCAGTTCCGCCCATTCTCC
GCCCCATGGCTGACTAATTTTTTTTATTTATGCAGAGGCCGAGGCCGCCTCGGCCTCTGAGCTATTCCAG
AAGTAGTGAGGAGGCTTTTTTGGAGGCCTAGGCTTTTGCAAAAAGCTAACTTGTTTATTGCAGCTTATAA
TGGTTACAAATAAAGCAATAGCATCACAAATTTCACAAATAAAGCATTTTTTTCACTGCATTCTAGTTGT
GGTTTGTCCAAACTCATCAATGTATCTTATCATGTCTGGATCCGCTGCATTAATGAATCGGCCAACGCGC
GGGGAGAGGCGGTTTGCGTATTGGGCGCTCTTCCGCTTCCTCGCTCACTGACTCGCTGCGCTCGGTCGTT
CGGCTGCGGCGAGCGGTATCAGCTCACTCAAAGGCGGTAATACGGTTATCCACAGAATCAGGGGATAACG
CAGGAAAGAACATGTGAGCAAAAGGCCAGCAAAAGGCCAGGAACCGTAAAAAGGCCGCGTTGCTGGCGTT
TTTCCATAGGCTCCGCCCCCCTGACGAGCATCACAAAAATCGACGCTCAAGTCAGAGGTGGCGAAACCCG
ACAGGACTATAAAGATACCAGGCGTTTCCCCCTGGAAGCTCCCTCGTGCGCTCTCCTGTTCCGACCCTGC
CGCTTACCGGATACCTGTCCGCCTTTCTCCCTTCGGGAAGCGTGGCGCTTTCTCATAGCTCACGCTGTAG
GTATCTCAGTTCGGTGTAGGTCGTTCGCTCCAAGCTGGGCTGTGTGCACGAACCCCCCGTTCAGCCCGAC
CGCTGCGCCTTATCCGGTAACTATCGTCTTGAGTCCAACCCGGTAAGACACGACTTATCGCCACTGGCAG
CAGCCACTGGTAACAGGATTAGCAGAGCGAGGTATGTAGGCGGTGCTACAGAGTTCTTGAAGTGGTGGCC
TAACTACGGCTACACTAGAAGAACAGTATTTGGTATCTGCGCTCTGCTGAAGCCAGTTACCTTCGGAAAA
AGAGTTGGTAGCTCTTGATCCGGCAAACAAACCACCGCTGGTAGCGGTGGTTTTTTTGTTTGCAAGCAGC
AGATTACGCGCAGAAAAAAAGGATCTCAAGAAGATCCTTTGATCTTTTCTACGGGGTCTGACGCTCAGTG
GAACGAAAACTCACGTTAAGGGATTTTGGTCATGAGATTATCAAAAAGGATCTTCACCTAGATCCTTTTA
AATTAAAAATGAAGTTTTAAATCAATCTAAAGTATATATGAGTAAACTTGGTCTGACAGTTACCAATGCT
TAATCAGTGAGGCACCTATCTCAGCGATCTGTCTATTTCGTTCATCCATAGTTGCCTGACTCCCCGTCGT
GTAGATAACTACGATACGGGAGGGCTTACCATCTGGCCCCAGTGCTGCAATGATACCGCGAGACCCACGC
TCACCGGCTCCAGATTTATCAGCAATAAACCAGCCAGCCGGAAGGGCCGAGCGCAGAAGTGGTCCTGCAA
CTTTATCCGCCTCCATCCAGTCTATTAATTGTTGCCGGGAAGCTAGAGTAAGTAGTTCGCCAGTTAATAG
TTTGCGCAACGTTGTTGCCATTGCTACAGGCATCGTGGTGTCACGCTCGTCGTTTGGTATGGCTTCATTC
AGCTCCGGTTCCCAACGATCAAGGCGAGTTACATGATCCCCCATGTTGTGCAAAAAAGCGGTTAGCTCCT
TCGGTCCTCCGATCGTTGTCAGAAGTAAGTTGGCCGCAGTGTTATCACTCATGGTTATGGCAGCACTGCA
TAATTCTCTTACTGTCATGCCATCCGTAAGATGCTTTTCTGTGACTGGTGAGTACTCAACCAAGTCATTC
TGAGAATAGTGTATGCGGCGACCGAGTTGCTCTTGCCCGGCGTCAATACGGGATAATACCGCGCCACATA
GCAGAACTTTAAAAGTGCTCATCATTGGAAAACGTTCTTCGGGGCGAAAACTCTCAAGGATCTTACCGCT
GTTGAGATCCAGTTCGATGTAACCCACTCGTGCACCCAACTGATCTTCAGCATCTTTTACTTTCACCAGC
GTTTCTGGGTGAGCAAAAACAGGAAGGCAAAATGCCGCAAAAAAGGGAATAAGGGCGACACGGAAATGTT
GAATACTCATACTCTTCCTTTTTCAATATTATTGAAGCATTTATCAGGGTTATTGTCTCATGAGCGGATA
CATATTTGAATGTATTTAGAAAAATAAACAAATAGGGGTTCCGCGCACATTTCCCCGAAAAGTGCCACCT
GGGTC
