>Addgene plasmid #157940 | pCAG R2pH-LAMP1-3xFLAG | depositor partial sequence | sequence record 304810 | RpH-LAMP1-3xFLAG
ATGGCGGCCCCCGGCGCCCGGCGGCCGCTGCTCCTGCTGCTGCTGGCAGGCCTTGCACATGGCGCCTCAG
CAGCTAGCGGTATGGTGAGCAAGGGCGAGGAGGATAACATGGCCATCATCAAGGAGTTCATGCGCTTCAA
GGTGCACATGGAGGGCTCCGTGAACGGCCACGAGTTCGAGATCGAGGGCGAGGGCGAGGGCCGCCCCTAC
GAGGGCACCCAGACCGCCAAGCTGAAGGTGACCAAGGGTGGCCCCCTGCCCTTCGCCTGGGACATCCTGT
CCCCTCAGTTCATGTACGGCTCCAAGGCCTACGTGAAGCACCCCGCCGACATCCCCGACTACTTGAAGCT
GTCCTTCCCCGAGGGCTTCAAGTGGGAGCGCGTGATGAACTTCGAGGACGGCGGCGTGGTGACCGTGACC
CAGGACTCCTCCCTGCAGGACGGCGAGTTCATCTACAAGGTGAAGCTGCGCGGCACCAACTTCCCCTCCG
ACGGCCCCGTAATGCAGAAGAAGACCATGGGCTGGGAGGCCTCCTCCGAGCGGATGTACCCCGAGGACGG
CGCCCTGAAGGGCGAGATCAAGCAGAGGCTGAAGCTGAAGGACGGCGGCCACTACGACGCTGAGGTCAAG
ACCACCTACAAGGCCAAGAAGCCCGTGCAGCTGCCCGGCGCCTACAACGTCAACATCAAGTTGGACATCA
CCTCCCACAACGAGGACTACACCATCGTGGAACAGTACGAACGCGCCGAGGGCCGCCACTCCACCGGCGG
CATGGACGAGCTGTACAAGGCTAGCGGGGGGCCCGGGATGAGTAAAGGAGAAGAACTTTTCACTGGAGTT
GTCCCAATTCTTGTTGAATTAGATGGTGATGTTAATGGGCACAAATTTTCTGTCAGTGGAGAGGGTGAAG
GTGATGCAACATACGGAAAACTTACCCTTAAATTTATTTGCACTACTGGAAAACTACCTGTTCCATGGCC
AACACTTGTCACTACTTTAACTTATGGTGTTCAATGCTTTTCAAGATACCCAGATCATATGAAACGGCAT
GACTTTTTCAAGAGTGCCATGCCCGAAGGTTATGTACAGGAAAGAACTATATTTTTCAAAGATGACGGGA
ACTACAAGACACGTGCTGAAGTCAAGTTTGAAGGTGATACCCTTGTTAATAGAATCGAGTTAAAAGGTAT
TGATTTTAAAGAAGATGGAAACATTCTTGGACACAAATTGGAATACAACTATAACGATCACCAGGTGTAC
ATCATGGCAGACAAACAAAAGAATGGAATCAAAGCTAACTTCAAAATTAGACACAACATTGAAGATGGAG
GCGTTCAACTAGCAGACCATTATCAACAAAATACTCCAATTGGCGATGGGCCCGTCCTTTTACCAGACAA
CCATTACCTGTTTACAACTTCTACTCTTTCGAAAGATCCCAACGAAAAGAGAGACCACATGGTCCTTCTT
GAGTTTGTAACAGCTGCTGGGATTACACATGGCATGGATGAACTATACAAACCCGGGGGGCTCTTTGAGG
TGAAAAACAATGGCACAACGTGTATAATGGCCAGCTTCTCTGCCTCCTTTCTGACCACCTACGAGACTGC
GAATGGTTCTCAGATCGTGAACATTTCCCTGCCAGCCTCTGCAGAAGTACTGAAAAATGGCAGTTCTTGT
GGTAAAGAAAATGTTTCTGACCCCAGCCTCACAATTACTTTTGGAAGAGGATATTTACTGACACTCAACT
TCACAAAAAATACAACACGTTACAGTGTCCAGCATATGTATTTTACATATAACTTGTCAGATACAGAACA
TTTTCCCAATGCCATCAGCAAAGAGATCTACACCATGGATTCCACAACTGACATCAAGGCAGACATCAAC
AAAGCATACCGGTGTGTCAGTGATATCCGGGTCTACATGAAGAATGTGACCGTTGTGCTCCGGGATGCCA
CTATCCAGGCCTACCTGTCGAGTGGCAACTTCAGCAAGGAAGAGACACACTGCACACAGGATGGACCTTC
CCCAACCACTGGGCCACCCAGCCCCTCACCACCACTTGTGCCCACAAACCCCACTGTATCCAAGTACAAT
GTTACTGGTAACAACGGAACCTGCCTGCTGGCCTCTATGGCACTGCAACTGAATATCACCTACCTGAAAA
AGGACAACAAGACGGTGACCAGAGCGTTCAACATCAGCCCAAATGACACATCTAGTGGGAGTTGCGGTAT
CAACTTGGTGACCCTGAAAGTGGAGAACAAGAACAGAGCCCTGGAATTGCAGTTTGGGATGAATGCCAGC
TCTAGCCTGTTTTTCCTGCAAGGAGTGCGCTTGAATATGACTCTTCCTGATGCCCTAGTGCCCACATTCA
GCATCTCCAACCATTCACTGAAAGCTCTTCAGGCCACTGTGGGAAACTCATACAAGTGCAACACTGAGGA
ACACATCTTTGTCAGCAAGATGCTCTCCCTCAATGTCTTCAGTGTGCAGGTCCAGGCTTTCAAGGTGGAC
AGTGACAGGTTTGGGTCTGTGGAAGAGTGTGTTCAGGATGGTAACAACATGTTGATCCCCATTGCTGTGG
GCGGTGCCCTGGCAGGGCTGGTCCTCATCGTCCTCATTGCCTACCTCATTGGCAGGAAGAGGAGTCACGC
CGGCTATCAGACCATCGACTACAAAGACCATGACGGTGATTATAAAGATCATGACATCGACTACAAGGAT
GACGATGACAAGTAGGAATTC
