>Addgene plasmid #157940 | pCAG R2pH-LAMP1-3xFLAG | depositor partial sequence | sequence record 304811 | >pCAG-FOR-ID: 03CB30
CCNTGGCGGCCCCCGGCGCCCGGCGGCCGCTGCTCCTGCTGCTGCTGGCAGGCCTTGCACATGGCGCCTC
AGCAGCTAGCGGTATGGTGAGCAAGGGCGAGGAGGATAACATGGCCATCATCAAGGAGTTCATGCGCTTC
AAGGTGCACATGGAGGGCTCCGTGAACGGCCACGAGTTCGAGATCGAGGGCGAGGGCGAGGGCCGCCCCT
ACGAGGGCACCCAGACCGCCAAGCTGAAGGTGACCAAGGGTGGCCCCCTGCCCTTCGCCTGGGACATCCT
GTCCCCTCAGTTCATGTACGGCTCCAAGGCCTACGTGAAGCACCCCGCCGACATCCCCGACTACTTGAAG
CTGTCCTTCCCCGAGGGCTTCAAGTGGGAGCGCGTGATGAACTTCGAGGACGGCGGCGTGGTGACCGTGA
CCCAGGACTCCTCCCTGCAGGACGGCGAGTTCATCTACAAGGTGAAGCTGCGCGGCACCAACTTCCCCTC
CGACGGCCCCGTAATGCAGAAGAAGACCATGGGCTGGGAGGCCTCCTCCGAGCGGATGTACCCCGAGGAC
GGCGCCCTGAAGGGCGAGATCAAGCAGAGGCTGAAGCTGAAGGACGGCGGCCACTACGACGCTGAGGTCA
AGACCACCTACAAGGCCAAGAAGCCCGTGCAGCTGCCCGGCGCCTACAACGTCAACATCAAGTTGGACAT
CACCTCCCACAACGAGGACTACACCATCGTGGAACAGTACGAACGCGCCGAGGGGCCGCCACTCCACCGG
CGGCATGGACNAGCTGTACAANG
