>Addgene plasmid #157940 | pCAG R2pH-LAMP1-3xFLAG | depositor partial sequence | sequence record 304812 | RC-ID: 03CB29 pCAG-rev
CACTGTATCCAAGTACAATGTTACTGGTAACAACGGAANCTGCCTGCTGGCCTTTATGGCACTGCAACTG
AATATCACCTACCTGAAAAAGGACAACAAGACGGTGACCAGAGCGTTCAACATCAGCCCAAATGACACAT
CTAGTGGGAGTTGCGGTATCAACTTGGTGACCCTGAAAGTGGAGAACAAGAACAGAGCCCTGGAATTGCA
GTTTGGGATGAATGCCAGCTCTAGCCTGTTTTTCCTGCAAGGAGTGCGCTTGAATATGACTCTTCCTGAT
GCCCTAGTGCCCACATTCAGCATCTCCAACCATTCACTGAAAGCTCTTCAGGCCACTGTGGGAAACTCAT
ACAAGTGCAACACTGAGGAACACATCTTTGTCAGCAAGATGCTCTCCCTCAATGTCTTCAGTGTGCAGGT
CCAGGCTTTCAAGGTGGACAGTGACAGGTTTGGGTCTGTGGAAGAGTGTGTTCAGGATGGTAACAACATG
TTGATCCCCATTGCTGTGGGCGGTGCCCTGGCAGGGCTGGTCCTCATCGTCCTCATTGCCTACCTCATTG
GCAGGAAGAGGAGTCACGCCGGCTATCAGACCATCGACTACAAAGACCATGACGGTGATTATAAAGATCA
TGACATCGACTACAAGGATGACGATGACAAGTAGGAATTCACTCCTCAGGTGCAGGCTGCCTATCAGAAG
GTGGTGGCTGGTGTGGCCAATGCCCTGGCTCACAAATACCACTGAGATCTTTTTNCCT
